Addgene plasmid #216573: DDX3X - I107V in pENTR
Purpose: gateway cloning donor vector containing DDX3X ASD mutation
Depositing lab: Douglas Allan & Christopher Loewen. Depositing organization: University of British Columbia.
Backbone
  Vector backbone: pCR8-GW-TOPO
  Backbone manufacturer: GenScript
  Backbone size w/o insert (bp): 2800
  Vector type: Gateway Entry Plasmid
Growth in bacteria
  Bacterial resistance: Spectinomycin, 50 μg/mL
  Growth temperature: 37°C
  Growth strain: DH5alpha
  Copy number: High Copy
Gene/Insert
  Gene/Insert name: DDX3X
  Species: H. sapiens (human)
  Insert size (bp): 2000
  Mutation: I107V
  Entrez Gene: DDX3X (a.k.a. CAP-Rf, DBX, DDX14, DDX3, HLP2, MRX102, MRXSSB)
  Cloning method: Gibson Cloning
  Sequencing primers: 5′ M13 fwd; 3′ M13 rev
Terms and licenses: Academic/Nonprofit Terms; Industry Terms: Not Available to Industry
Depositor comments: insert contains a Kozak sequence that encodes a linker for cloning into N-terminal tagging pDEST vectors
How to cite: DDX3X - I107V in pENTR was a gift from Douglas Allan & Christopher Loewen (Addgene plasmid # 216573 ; http://n2t.net/addgene:216573 ; RRID:Addgene_216573)
