[The description below was written by a language model from this plasmid's Addgene catalogue record and pLannotate feature annotations shown in this document.]
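Description:
DDX3X - I107V in pENTR is a Gateway entry (donor) plasmid built on the pCR8-GW-TOPO backbone and carrying the human DDX3X coding sequence with an I107V substitution, described in the record as an autism spectrum disorder (ASD)-associated mutation. It is a bacterial cloning vector rather than an expression construct. It replicates in E. coli from a high-copy ColE1/pUC-type origin and is selected with spectinomycin through the aadA (SmR) aminoglycoside adenylyltransferase gene, which appears to be driven by a fragment of the class 1 integron Pc promoter annotated upstream. Short annotated fragments of lacZα, lacI and a gentamicin resistance gene are backbone remnants with no evident function. The rrnB T1 and T2 terminators sit upstream of the cloning region, where they limit read-through transcription into the insert.

The payload is the roughly 2 kb DDX3X open reading frame, inserted by Gibson assembly and flanked by attL1 and attL2 sites. These sites allow the ORF to be moved directionally by an LR Clonase reaction into any attR-containing destination vector, which then supplies the promoter, tags and host-specific elements. No eukaryotic promoter is present in the entry clone itself, and the only nearby promoter is a T7 promoter just outside attL2, oriented toward the insert on the antisense strand. According to the depositor, the insert includes a Kozak sequence designed so that it also reads through as a linker, making the clone compatible with destination vectors that add N-terminal tags. M13 forward and reverse primer sites flank the cassette for sequence verification. The sequenced plasmid is 4,790 nt, consistent with the stated backbone and insert sizes. Its intended use is as a source clone for generating expression constructs to study the functional consequences of this DDX3X variant.
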