Features (pLannotate 1.2.2; 12 found; start..end, strand, type, name):
     42..78      -  CDS            lacZα (fragment): LacZα fragment of β-galactosidase; lacZ fragment
     94..193     +  protein_bind   attL1: mutant version of attL; recombination site for the Gateway® LR reaction LR Clonase™
    202..2187    +  CDS            DDX3X: DDX3X_HUMAN - Also known as DBX From Homo sapiens (Human).
   2194..2293    -  protein_bind   attL2: mutant version of attL; recombination site for the Gateway® LR reaction LR Clonase™
   2311..2329    -  promoter       T7 promoter: promoter for bacteriophage T7 RNA polymerase
   2519..2542    +  promoter       Pc promoter (fragment): intI1 (promoter lies within the coding sequence); class 1 integron promoter
   2718..2774    +  CDS            GmR (fragment): gentamycin acetyltransferase; aacC1; confers resistance to gentamycin
   2781..3572    +  CDS            SmR: aminoglycoside adenylyltransferase (Murphy, 1985); aadA; confers resistance to spectinomycin and streptomycin
   3665..4253    +  rep_origin     ori: high-copy-number ColE1/pMB1/pBR322/pUC origin of replication
   4436..4528    +  CDS            lacI (fragment): lac repressor; lacI; The lac repressor binds to the lac operator to inhibit transcription in E. coli. This inhibition can be relieved by adding lactose or isopropyl-β-D-thiogalactopyranoside (IPTG).
   4583..4610    -  terminator     rrnB T2 terminator: transcription terminator T2 from the E. coli rrnB gene
   4742..4785    +  terminator     rrnB T1 terminator: Escherichia coli rrnB; transcription terminator T1 from the E. coli rrnB gene
>Addgene plasmid #216573 | DDX3X - I107V in pENTR | addgene full sequence | sequence record 426833 | Addgene NGS Result
GCCTGGCAGTTCCCTACTCTCGCGTTAACGCTAGCATGGATGTTTTCCCAGTCACGACGTTGTAAAACGA
CGGCCAGTCTTAAGCTCGGGCCCCAAATAATGATTTTATTTTGACTGATAGTGACCTGTTCGTTGCAACA
AATTGATGAGCAATGCTTTTTTATAATGCCAACTTTGTACAAAAAAGCAGGCTCCGGCACCATGAGTCAT
GTGGCAGTGGAAAATGCGCTCGGGCTGGACCAGCAGTTTGCTGGCCTAGACCTGAACTCTTCAGATAATC
AGAGTGGAGGAAGTACAGCCAGCAAAGGGCGCTATATTCCTCCTCATTTAAGGAACCGAGAAGCTACTAA
AGGTTTCTACGATAAAGACAGTTCAGGGTGGAGTTCTAGCAAAGATAAGGATGCGTATAGCAGTTTTGGA
TCTCGTAGTGATTCAAGAGGGAAGTCTAGCTTCTTCAGTGATCGTGGAAGTGGATCAAGGGGAAGGTTTG
ATGATCGTGGACGGAGTGATTACGATGGCGTTGGCAGCCGTGGTGACAGAAGTGGCTTTGGCAAATTTGA
ACGTGGTGGAAACAGTCGCTGGTGTGACAAATCAGATGAAGATGATTGGTCAAAACCACTCCCACCAAGT
GAACGCTTGGAACAGGAACTCTTTTCTGGAGGCAACACTGGGATTAATTTTGAGAAATACGATGACATTC
CAGTTGAGGCAACAGGCAACAACTGTCCTCCACATATTGAAAGTTTCAGTGATGTTGAGATGGGAGAAAT
TATCATGGGAAACATTGAGCTTACTCGTTATACTCGCCCAACTCCAGTGCAAAAGCATGCTATTCCTATT
ATCAAAGAGAAAAGAGACTTGATGGCTTGTGCCCAAACAGGGTCTGGAAAAACTGCAGCATTTCTGTTGC
CCATCTTGAGTCAGATTTATTCAGATGGTCCAGGCGAGGCTTTGAGGGCCATGAAGGAAAATGGAAGGTA
TGGGCGCCGCAAACAATACCCAATCTCCTTGGTATTAGCACCAACGAGAGAGTTGGCAGTACAGATCTAC
GAGGAAGCCAGAAAATTTTCATACCGATCTAGAGTTCGTCCTTGCGTGGTTTATGGTGGTGCCGATATTG
GTCAGCAGATTCGAGACTTGGAACGTGGATGCCATTTGTTAGTAGCCACTCCAGGACGTCTAGTGGATAT
GATGGAAAGAGGAAAGATTGGATTAGACTTTTGCAAATACTTGGTGTTAGATGAAGCTGATCGGATGTTG
GATATGGGGTTTGAGCCTCAGATTCGTAGAATAGTCGAACAAGATACTATGCCTCCAAAGGGTGTCCGCC
ACACTATGATGTTTAGTGCTACTTTTCCTAAGGAAATACAGATGCTGGCTCGTGATTTCTTAGATGAATA
TATCTTCTTGGCTGTAGGAAGAGTTGGCTCTACCTCTGAAAACATCACACAGAAAGTAGTTTGGGTGGAA
GAATCAGACAAACGGTCATTTCTGCTTGACCTCCTAAATGCAACAGGCAAGGATTCACTGACCTTAGTGT
TTGTGGAGACCAAAAAGGGTGCAGATTCTCTGGAGGATTTCTTATACCATGAAGGATACGCATGTACCAG
CATCCATGGAGACCGTTCTCAGAGGGATAGAGAAGAGGCCCTTCACCAGTTCCGCTCAGGAAAAAGCCCA
ATTTTAGTGGCTACAGCAGTAGCAGCAAGAGGACTGGACATTTCAAATGTGAAACATGTTATCAATTTTG
ACTTGCCAAGTGATATTGAAGAATATGTACATCGTATTGGTCGTACGGGACGTGTAGGAAACCTTGGCCT
GGCAACCTCATTCTTTAACGAGAGGAACATAAATATTACTAAGGATTTGTTGGATCTTCTTGTTGAAGCT
AAACAAGAAGTGCCGTCTTGGTTAGAAAACATGGCTTATGAACACCACTACAAGGGTAGCAGTCGTGGAC
GTTCTAAGAGTAGCAGATTTAGTGGAGGGTTTGGTGCCAGAGACTACCGACAAAGTAGCGGTGCCAGCAG
TTCCAGCTTCAGCAGCAGCCGCGCAAGCAGCAGCCGCAGTGGCGGAGGTGGCCACGGTAGCAGCAGAGGA
TTTGGTGGAGGTGGCTATGGAGGCTTTTACAACAGTGATGGATATGGAGGAAATTATAACTCCCAGGGGG
TTGACTGGTGGGGTAACTGATAGACCCAGCTTTCTTGTACAAAGTTGGCATTATAAAAAATAATTGCTCA
TCAATTTGTTGCAACGAACAGGTCACTATCAGTCAAAATAAAATCATTATTTGCCATCCAGCTGATATCC
CCTATAGTGAGTCGTATTACATGGTCATAGCTGTTTCCTGGCAGCTCTGGCCCGTGTCTCAAAATCTCTG
ATGTTACATTGCACAAGATAAAAATATATCATCATGCCTCCTCTAGACCAGCCAGGACAGAAATGCCTCG
ACTTCGCTGCTACCCAAGGTTGCCGGGTGACGCACACCGTGGAAACGGATGAAGGCACGAACCCAGTGGA
CATAAGCCTGTTCGGTTCGTAAGCTGTAATGCAAGTAGCGTATGCGCTCACGCAACTGGTCCAGAACCTT
GACCGAACGCAGCGGTGGTAACGGCGCAGTGGCGGTTTTCATGGCTTGTTATGACTGTTTTTTTGGGGTA
CAGTCTATGCCTCGGGCATCCAAGCAGCAAGCGCGTTACGCCGTGGGTCGATGTTTGATGTTATGGAGCA
GCAACGATGTTACGCAGCAGGGCAGTCGCCCTAAAACAAAGTTAAACATTATGAGGGAAGCGGTGATCGC
CGAAGTATCGACTCAACTATCAGAGGTAGTTGGCGTCATCGAGCGCCATCTCGAACCGACGTTGCTGGCC
GTACATTTGTACGGCTCCGCAGTGGATGGCGGCCTGAAGCCACACAGTGATATTGATTTGCTGGTTACGG
TGACCGTAAGGCTTGATGAAACAACGCGGCGAGCTTTGATCAACGACCTTTTGGAAACTTCGGCTTCCCC
TGGAGAGAGCGAGATTCTCCGCGCTGTAGAAGTCACCATTGTTGTGCACGACGACATCATTCCGTGGCGT
TATCCAGCTAAGCGCGAACTGCAATTTGGAGAATGGCAGCGCAATGACATTCTTGCAGGTATCTTCGAGC
CAGCCACGATCGACATTGATCTGGCTATCTTGCTGACAAAAGCAAGAGAACATAGCGTTGCCTTGGTAGG
TCCAGCGGCGGAGGAACTCTTTGATCCGGTTCCTGAACAGGATCTATTTGAGGCGCTAAATGAAACCTTA
ACGCTATGGAACTCGCCGCCCGACTGGGCTGGCGATGAGCGAAATGTAGTGCTTACGTTGTCCCGCATTT
GGTACAGCGCAGTAACCGGCAAAATCGCGCCGAAGGATGTCGCTGCCGACTGGGCAATGGAGCGCCTGCC
GGCCCAGTATCAGCCCGTCATACTTGAAGCTAGACAGGCTTATCTTGGACAAGAAGAAGATCGCTTGGCC
TCGCGCGCAGATCAGTTGGAAGAATTTGTCCACTACGTGAAAGGCGAGATCACCAAGGTAGTCGGCAAAT
AACCCTCGAGCCACCCATGACCAAAATCCCTTAACGTGAGTTACGCGTCGTTCCACTGAGCGTCAGACCC
CGTAGAAAAGATCAAAGGATCTTCTTGAGATCCTTTTTTTCTGCGCGTAATCTGCTGCTTGCAAACAAAA
AAACCACCGCTACCAGCGGTGGTTTGTTTGCCGGATCAAGAGCTACCAACTCTTTTTCCGAAGGTAACTG
GCTTCAGCAGAGCGCAGATACCAAATACTGTTCTTCTAGTGTAGCCGTAGTTAGGCCACCACTTCAAGAA
CTCTGTAGCACCGCCTACATACCTCGCTCTGCTAATCCTGTTACCAGTGGCTGCTGCCAGTGGCGATAAG
TCGTGTCTTACCGGGTTGGACTCAAGACGATAGTTACCGGATAAGGCGCAGCGGTCGGGCTGAACGGGGG
GTTCGTGCACACAGCCCAGCTTGGAGCGAACGACCTACACCGAACTGAGATACCTACAGCGTGAGCTATG
AGAAAGCGCCACGCTTCCCGAAGGGAGAAAGGCGGACAGGTATCCGGTAAGCGGCAGGGTCGGAACAGGA
GAGCGCACGAGGGAGCTTCCAGGGGGAAACGCCTGGTATCTTTATAGTCCTGTCGGGTTTCGCCACCTCT
GACTTGAGCGTCGATTTTTGTGATGCTCGTCAGGGGGGCGGAGCCTATGGAAAAACGCCAGCAACGCGGC
CTTTTTACGGTTCCTGGCCTTTTGCTGGCCTTTTGCTCACATGTTCTTTCCTGCGTTATCCCCTGATTCT
GTGGATAACCGTATTACCGCCTTTGAGTGAGCTGATACCGCTCGCCGCAGCCGAACGACCGAGCGCAGCG
AGTCAGTGAGCGAGGAAGCGGAAGAGCGCCCAATACGCAAACCGCCTCTCCCCGCGCGTTGGCCGATTCA
TTAATGCAGCTGGCACGACAGGTTTCCCGACTGGAAAGCGGGCAGTGAGCGCAACGCAATTAATACGCGT
ACCGCTAGCCAGGAAGAGTTTGTAGAAACGCAAAAAGGCCATCCGTCAGGATGGCCTTCTGCTTAGTTTG
ATGCCTGGCAGTTTATGGCGGGCGTCCTGCCCGCCACCCTCCGGGCCGTTGCTTCACAACGTTCAAATCC
GCTCCCGGCGGATTTGTCCTACTCAGGAGAGCGTTCACCGACAAACAACAGATAAAACGAAAGGCCCAGT
CTTCCGACTGAGCCTTTCGTTTTATTTGAT
